>Addgene plasmid #106316 | pLenti CRISPR V2 sgMTHFD1L_1 | addgene full sequence | sequence record 209327 | Addgene NGS Result
GACATTGATTATTGACTAGTTATTAATAGTAATCAATTACGGGGTCATTAGTTCATAGCCCATATATGGA
GTTCCGCGTTACATAACTTACGGTAAATGGCCCGCCTGGCTGACCGCCCAACGACCCCCGCCCATTGACG
TCAATAATGACGTATGTTCCCATAGTAACGCCAATAGGGACTTTCCATTGACGTCAATGGGTGGAGTATT
TACGGTAAACTGCCCACTTGGCAGTACATCAAGTGTATCATATGCCAAGTACGCCCCCTATTGACGTCAA
TGACGGTAAATGGCCCGCCTGGCATTATGCCCAGTACATGACCTTATGGGACTTTCCTACTTGGCAGTAC
ATCTACGTATTAGTCATCGCTATTACCATGGTGATGCGGTTTTGGCAGTACATCAATGGGCGTGGATAGC
GGTTTGACTCACGGGGATTTCCAAGTCTCCACCCCATTGACGTCAATGGGAGTTTGTTTTGGCACCAAAA
TCAACGGGACTTTCCAAAATGTCGTAACAACTCCGCCCCATTGACGCAAATGGGCGGTAGGCGTGTACGG
TGGGAGGTCTATATAAGCAGCGCGTTTTGCCTGTACTGGGTCTCTCTGGTTAGACCAGATCTGAGCCTGG
GAGCTCTCTGGCTAACTAGGGAACCCACTGCTTAAGCCTCAATAAAGCTTGCCTTGAGTGCTTCAAGTAG
TGTGTGCCCGTCTGTTGTGTGACTCTGGTAACTAGAGATCCCTCAGACCCTTTTAGTCAGTGTGGAAAAT
CTCTAGCAGTGGCGCCCGAACAGGGACTTGAAAGCGAAAGGGAAACCAGAGGAGCTCTCTCGACGCAGGA
CTCGGCTTGCTGAAGCGCGCACGGCAAGAGGCGAGGGGCGGCGACTGGTGAGTACGCCAAAAATTTTGAC
TAGCGGAGGCTAGAAGGAGAGAGATGGGTGCGAGAGCGTCAGTATTAAGCGGGGGAGAATTAGATCGCGA
TGGGAAAAAATTCGGTTAAGGCCAGGGGGAAAGAAAAAATATAAATTAAAACATATAGTATGGGCAAGCA
GGGAGCTAGAACGATTCGCAGTTAATCCTGGCCTGTTAGAAACATCAGAAGGCTGTAGACAAATACTGGG
ACAGCTACAACCATCCCTTCAGACAGGATCAGAAGAACTTAGATCATTATATAATACAGTAGCAACCCTC
TATTGTGTGCATCAAAGGATAGAGATAAAAGACACCAAGGAAGCTTTAGACAAGATAGAGGAAGAGCAAA
ACAAAAGTAAGACCACCGCACAGCAAGCGGCCGCTGATCTTCAGACCTGGAGGAGGAGATATGAGGGACA
ATTGGAGAAGTGAATTATATAAATATAAAGTAGTAAAAATTGAACCATTAGGAGTAGCACCCACCAAGGC
AAAGAGAAGAGTGGTGCAGAGAGAAAAAAGAGCAGTGGGAATAGGAGCTTTGTTCCTTGGGTTCTTGGGA
GCAGCAGGAAGCACTATGGGCGCAGCGTCAATGACGCTGACGGTACAGGCCAGACAATTATTGTCTGGTA
TAGTGCAGCAGCAGAACAATTTGCTGAGGGCTATTGAGGCGCAACAGCATCTGTTGCAACTCACAGTCTG
GGGCATCAAGCAGCTCCAGGCAAGAATCCTGGCTGTGGAAAGATACCTAAAGGATCAACAGCTCCTGGGG
ATTTGGGGTTGCTCTGGAAAACTCATTTGCACCACTGCTGTGCCTTGGAATGCTAGTTGGAGTAATAAAT
CTCTGGAACAGATTTGGAATCACACGACCTGGATGGAGTGGGACAGAGAAATTAACAATTACACAAGCTT
AATACACTCCTTAATTGAAGAATCGCAAAACCAGCAAGAAAAGAATGAACAAGAATTATTGGAATTAGAT
AAATGGGCAAGTTTGTGGAATTGGTTTAACATAACAAATTGGCTGTGGTATATAAAATTATTCATAATGA
TAGTAGGAGGCTTGGTAGGTTTAAGAATAGTTTTTGCTGTACTTTCTATAGTGAATAGAGTTAGGCAGGG
ATATTCACCATTATCGTTTCAGACCCACCTCCCAACCCCGAGGGGACCCGACAGGCCCGAAGGAATAGAA
GAAGAAGGTGGAGAGAGAGACAGAGACAGATCCATTCGATTAGTGAACGGATCGGCACTGCGTGCGCCAA
TTCTGCAGACAAATGGCAGTATTCATCCACAATTTTAAAAGAAAAGGGGGGATTGGGGGGTACAGTGCAG
GGGAAAGAATAGTAGACATAATAGCAACAGACATACAAACTAAAGAATTACAAAAACAAATTACAAAAAT
TCAAAATTTTCGGGTTTATTACAGGGACAGCAGAGATCCAGTTTGGTTAATTAAGGTACCGAGGGCCTAT
TTCCCATGATTCCTTCATATTTGCATATACGATACAAGGCTGTTAGAGAGATAATTAGAATTAATTTGAC
TGTAAACACAAAGATATTAGTACAAAATACGTGACGTAGAAAGTAATAATTTCTTGGGTAGTTTGCAGTT
TTAAAATTATGTTTTAAAATGGACTATCATATGCTTACCGTAACTTGAAAGTATTTCGATTTCTTGGCTT
TATATATCTTGTGGAAAGGACGAAACACCGGTGCCCTGTCGCGCTAGCAGGTTTTAGAGCTAGAAATAGC
AAGTTAAAATAAGGCTAGTCCGTTATCAACTTGAAAAAGTGGCACCGAGTCGGTGCTTTTTTGAATTCGC
TAGCTAGGTCTTGAAAGGAGTGGGAATTGGCTCCGGTGCCCGTCAGTGGGCAGAGCGCACATCGCCCACA
GTCCCCGAGAAGTTGGGGGGAGGGGTCGGCAATTGATCCGGTGCCTAGAGAAGGTGGCGCGGGGTAAACT
GGGAAAGTGATGTCGTGTACTGGCTCCGCCTTTTTCCCGAGGGTGGGGGAGAACCGTATATAAGTGCAGT
AGTCGCCGTGAACGTTCTTTTTCGCAACGGGTTTGCCGCCAGAACACAGGACCGGTTCTAGAGCGCTGCC
ACCATGGACAAGAAGTACAGCATCGGCCTGGACATCGGCACCAACTCTGTGGGCTGGGCCGTGATCACCG
ACGAGTACAAGGTGCCCAGCAAGAAATTCAAGGTGCTGGGCAACACCGACCGGCACAGCATCAAGAAGAA
CCTGATCGGAGCCCTGCTGTTCGACAGCGGCGAAACAGCCGAGGCCACCCGGCTGAAGAGAACCGCCAGA
AGAAGATACACCAGACGGAAGAACCGGATCTGCTATCTGCAAGAGATCTTCAGCAACGAGATGGCCAAGG
TGGACGACAGCTTCTTCCACAGACTGGAAGAGTCCTTCCTGGTGGAAGAGGATAAGAAGCACGAGCGGCA
CCCCATCTTCGGCAACATCGTGGACGAGGTGGCCTACCACGAGAAGTACCCCACCATCTACCACCTGAGA
AAGAAACTGGTGGACAGCACCGACAAGGCCGACCTGCGGCTGATCTATCTGGCCCTGGCCCACATGATCA
AGTTCCGGGGCCACTTCCTGATCGAGGGCGACCTGAACCCCGACAACAGCGACGTGGACAAGCTGTTCAT
CCAGCTGGTGCAGACCTACAACCAGCTGTTCGAGGAAAACCCCATCAACGCCAGCGGCGTGGACGCCAAG
GCCATCCTGTCTGCCAGACTGAGCAAGAGCAGACGGCTGGAAAATCTGATCGCCCAGCTGCCCGGCGAGA
AGAAGAATGGCCTGTTCGGAAACCTGATTGCCCTGAGCCTGGGCCTGACCCCCAACTTCAAGAGCAACTT
CGACCTGGCCGAGGATGCCAAACTGCAGCTGAGCAAGGACACCTACGACGACGACCTGGACAACCTGCTG
GCCCAGATCGGCGACCAGTACGCCGACCTGTTTCTGGCCGCCAAGAACCTGTCCGACGCCATCCTGCTGA
GCGACATCCTGAGAGTGAACACCGAGATCACCAAGGCCCCCCTGAGCGCCTCTATGATCAAGAGATACGA
CGAGCACCACCAGGACCTGACCCTGCTGAAAGCTCTCGTGCGGCAGCAGCTGCCTGAGAAGTACAAAGAG
ATTTTCTTCGACCAGAGCAAGAACGGCTACGCCGGCTACATTGACGGCGGAGCCAGCCAGGAAGAGTTCT
ACAAGTTCATCAAGCCCATCCTGGAAAAGATGGACGGCACCGAGGAACTGCTCGTGAAGCTGAACAGAGA
GGACCTGCTGCGGAAGCAGCGGACCTTCGACAACGGCAGCATCCCCCACCAGATCCACCTGGGAGAGCTG
CACGCCATTCTGCGGCGGCAGGAAGATTTTTACCCATTCCTGAAGGACAACCGGGAAAAGATCGAGAAGA
TCCTGACCTTCCGCATCCCCTACTACGTGGGCCCTCTGGCCAGGGGAAACAGCAGATTCGCCTGGATGAC
CAGAAAGAGCGAGGAAACCATCACCCCCTGGAACTTCGAGGAAGTGGTGGACAAGGGCGCTTCCGCCCAG
AGCTTCATCGAGCGGATGACCAACTTCGATAAGAACCTGCCCAACGAGAAGGTGCTGCCCAAGCACAGCC
TGCTGTACGAGTACTTCACCGTGTATAACGAGCTGACCAAAGTGAAATACGTGACCGAGGGAATGAGAAA
GCCCGCCTTCCTGAGCGGCGAGCAGAAAAAGGCCATCGTGGACCTGCTGTTCAAGACCAACCGGAAAGTG
ACCGTGAAGCAGCTGAAAGAGGACTACTTCAAGAAAATCGAGTGCTTCGACTCCGTGGAAATCTCCGGCG
TGGAAGATCGGTTCAACGCCTCCCTGGGCACATACCACGATCTGCTGAAAATTATCAAGGACAAGGACTT
CCTGGACAATGAGGAAAACGAGGACATTCTGGAAGATATCGTGCTGACCCTGACACTGTTTGAGGACAGA
GAGATGATCGAGGAACGGCTGAAAACCTATGCCCACCTGTTCGACGACAAAGTGATGAAGCAGCTGAAGC
GGCGGAGATACACCGGCTGGGGCAGGCTGAGCCGGAAGCTGATCAACGGCATCCGGGACAAGCAGTCCGG
CAAGACAATCCTGGATTTCCTGAAGTCCGACGGCTTCGCCAACAGAAACTTCATGCAGCTGATCCACGAC
GACAGCCTGACCTTTAAAGAGGACATCCAGAAAGCCCAGGTGTCCGGCCAGGGCGATAGCCTGCACGAGC
ACATTGCCAATCTGGCCGGCAGCCCCGCCATTAAGAAGGGCATCCTGCAGACAGTGAAGGTGGTGGACGA
GCTCGTGAAAGTGATGGGCCGGCACAAGCCCGAGAACATCGTGATCGAAATGGCCAGAGAGAACCAGACC
ACCCAGAAGGGACAGAAGAACAGCCGCGAGAGAATGAAGCGGATCGAAGAGGGCATCAAAGAGCTGGGCA
GCCAGATCCTGAAAGAACACCCCGTGGAAAACACCCAGCTGCAGAACGAGAAGCTGTACCTGTACTACCT
GCAGAATGGGCGGGATATGTACGTGGACCAGGAACTGGACATCAACCGGCTGTCCGACTACGATGTGGAC
CATATCGTGCCTCAGAGCTTTCTGAAGGACGACTCCATCGACAACAAGGTGCTGACCAGAAGCGACAAGA
ACCGGGGCAAGAGCGACAACGTGCCCTCCGAAGAGGTCGTGAAGAAGATGAAGAACTACTGGCGGCAGCT
GCTGAACGCCAAGCTGATTACCCAGAGAAAGTTCGACAATCTGACCAAGGCCGAGAGAGGCGGCCTGAGC
GAACTGGATAAGGCCGGCTTCATCAAGAGACAGCTGGTGGAAACCCGGCAGATCACAAAGCACGTGGCAC
AGATCCTGGACTCCCGGATGAACACTAAGTACGACGAGAATGACAAGCTGATCCGGGAAGTGAAAGTGAT
CACCCTGAAGTCCAAGCTGGTGTCCGATTTCCGGAAGGATTTCCAGTTTTACAAAGTGCGCGAGATCAAC
AACTACCACCACGCCCACGACGCCTACCTGAACGCCGTCGTGGGAACCGCCCTGATCAAAAAGTACCCTA
AGCTGGAAAGCGAGTTCGTGTACGGCGACTACAAGGTGTACGACGTGCGGAAGATGATCGCCAAGAGCGA
GCAGGAAATCGGCAAGGCTACCGCCAAGTACTTCTTCTACAGCAACATCATGAACTTTTTCAAGACCGAG
ATTACCCTGGCCAACGGCGAGATCCGGAAGCGGCCTCTGATCGAGACAAACGGCGAAACCGGGGAGATCG
TGTGGGATAAGGGCCGGGATTTTGCCACCGTGCGGAAAGTGCTGAGCATGCCCCAAGTGAATATCGTGAA
AAAGACCGAGGTGCAGACAGGCGGCTTCAGCAAAGAGTCTATCCTGCCCAAGAGGAACAGCGATAAGCTG
ATCGCCAGAAAGAAGGACTGGGACCCTAAGAAGTACGGCGGCTTCGACAGCCCCACCGTGGCCTATTCTG
TGCTGGTGGTGGCCAAAGTGGAAAAGGGCAAGTCCAAGAAACTGAAGAGTGTGAAAGAGCTGCTGGGGAT
CACCATCATGGAAAGAAGCAGCTTCGAGAAGAATCCCATCGACTTTCTGGAAGCCAAGGGCTACAAAGAA
GTGAAAAAGGACCTGATCATCAAGCTGCCTAAGTACTCCCTGTTCGAGCTGGAAAACGGCCGGAAGAGAA
TGCTGGCCTCTGCCGGCGAACTGCAGAAGGGAAACGAACTGGCCCTGCCCTCCAAATATGTGAACTTCCT
GTACCTGGCCAGCCACTATGAGAAGCTGAAGGGCTCCCCCGAGGATAATGAGCAGAAACAGCTGTTTGTG
GAACAGCACAAGCACTACCTGGACGAGATCATCGAGCAGATCAGCGAGTTCTCCAAGAGAGTGATCCTGG
CCGACGCTAATCTGGACAAAGTGCTGTCCGCCTACAACAAGCACCGGGATAAGCCCATCAGAGAGCAGGC
CGAGAATATCATCCACCTGTTTACCCTGACCAATCTGGGAGCCCCTGCCGCCTTCAAGTACTTTGACACC
ACCATCGACCGGAAGAGGTACACCAGCACCAAAGAGGTGCTGGACGCCACCCTGATCCACCAGAGCATCA
CCGGCCTGTACGAGACACGGATCGACCTGTCTCAGCTGGGAGGCGACAAGCGACCTGCCGCCACAAAGAA
GGCTGGACAGGCTAAGAAGAAGAAAGATTACAAAGACGATGACGATAAGGGATCCGGCGCAACAAACTTC
TCTCTGCTGAAACAAGCCGGAGATGTCGAAGAGAATCCTGGACCGACCGAGTACAAGCCCACGGTGCGCC
TCGCCACCCGCGACGACGTCCCCAGGGCCGTACGCACCCTCGCCGCCGCGTTCGCCGACTACCCCGCCAC
GCGCCACACCGTCGATCCGGACCGCCACATCGAGCGGGTCACCGAGCTGCAAGAACTCTTCCTCACGCGC
GTCGGGCTCGACATCGGCAAGGTGTGGGTCGCGGACGACGGCGCCGCGGTGGCGGTCTGGACCACGCCGG
AGAGCGTCGAAGCGGGGGCGGTGTTCGCCGAGATCGGCCCGCGCATGGCCGAGTTGAGCGGTTCCCGGCT
GGCCGCGCAGCAACAGATGGAAGGCCTCCTGGCGCCGCACCGGCCCAAGGAGCCCGCGTGGTTCCTGGCC
ACCGTCGGAGTCTCGCCCGACCACCAGGGCAAGGGTCTGGGCAGCGCCGTCGTGCTCCCCGGAGTGGAGG
CGGCCGAGCGCGCCGGGGTGCCCGCCTTCCTGGAGACCTCCGCGCCCCGCAACCTCCCCTTCTACGAGCG
GCTCGGCTTCACCGTCACCGCCGACGTCGAGGTGCCCGAAGGACCGCGCACCTGGTGCATGACCCGCAAG
CCCGGTGCCTGAACGCGTTAAGTCGACAATCAACCTCTGGATTACAAAATTTGTGAAAGATTGACTGGTA
TTCTTAACTATGTTGCTCCTTTTACGCTATGTGGATACGCTGCTTTAATGCCTTTGTATCATGCTATTGC
TTCCCGTATGGCTTTCATTTTCTCCTCCTTGTATAAATCCTGGTTGCTGTCTCTTTATGAGGAGTTGTGG
CCCGTTGTCAGGCAACGTGGCGTGGTGTGCACTGTGTTTGCTGACGCAACCCCCACTGGTTGGGGCATTG
CCACCACCTGTCAGCTCCTTTCCGGGACTTTCGCTTTCCCCCTCCCTATTGCCACGGCGGAACTCATCGC
CGCCTGCCTTGCCCGCTGCTGGACAGGGGCTCGGCTGTTGGGCACTGACAATTCCGTGGTGTTGTCGGGG
AAATCATCGTCCTTTCCTTGGCTGCTCGCCTGTGTTGCCACCTGGATTCTGCGCGGGACGTCCTTCTGCT
ACGTCCCTTCGGCCCTCAATCCAGCGGACCTTCCTTCCCGCGGCCTGCTGCCGGCTCTGCGGCCTCTTCC
GCGTCTTCGCCTTCGCCCTCAGACGAGTCGGATCTCCCTTTGGGCCGCCTCCCCGCGTCGACTTTAAGAC
CAATGACTTACAAGGCAGCTGTAGATCTTAGCCACTTTTTAAAAGAAAAGGGGGGACTGGAAGGGCTAAT
TCACTCCCAACGAAGACAAGATCTGCTTTTTGCTTGTACTGGGTCTCTCTGGTTAGACCAGATCTGAGCC
TGGGAGCTCTCTGGCTAACTAGGGAACCCACTGCTTAAGCCTCAATAAAGCTTGCCTTGAGTGCTTCAAG
TAGTGTGTGCCCGTCTGTTGTGTGACTCTGGTAACTAGAGATCCCTCAGACCCTTTTAGTCAGTGTGGAA
AATCTCTAGCAGGGCCCGTTTAAACCCGCTGATCAGCCTCGACTGTGCCTTCTAGTTGCCAGCCATCTGT
TGTTTGCCCCTCCCCCGTGCCTTCCTTGACCCTGGAAGGTGCCACTCCCACTGTCCTTTCCTAATAAAAT
GAGGAAATTGCATCGCATTGTCTGAGTAGGTGTCATTCTATTCTGGGGGGTGGGGTGGGGCAGGACAGCA
AGGGGGAGGATTGGGAAGACAATAGCAGGCATGCTGGGGATGCGGTGGGCTCTATGGCTTCTGAGGCGGA
AAGAACCAGCTGGGGCTCTAGGGGGTATCCCC
[124 nt withheld, positions 9063-9186]
C
[91 nt withheld, positions 9188-9278]
A
[49 nt withheld, positions 9280-9328]
CCTTTGACGTTGGAGTCCACGTTCTTT
[37 nt withheld, positions 9356-9392]
ACCCTATCTCGGTCTATTCTTTTGATTTATAAGGGATTTTGCCGATTTCGGCCTATTGGTTAAAAAATGA
GCTGATTTAACAAAAATTTAACGCGAATTAATTCTGTGGAATGTGTGTCAGTTAGGGTGTGGAAAGTCCC
CAGGCTCCCCAGCAGGCAGAAGTATGCAAAGCATGCATCTCAATTAGTCAGCAACCAGGTGTGGAAAGTC
CCCAGGCTCCCCAGCAGGCAGAAGTATGCAAAGCATGCATCTCAATTAGTCAGCAACCATAGTCCCGCCC
CTAACTCCGCCCATCCCGCCCCTAACTCCGCCCAGTTCCGCCCATTCTCCGCCCCATGGCTGACTAATTT
TTTTTATTTATGCAGAGGCCGAGGCCGCCTCTGCCTCTGAGCTATTCCAGAAGTAGTGAGGAGGCTTTTT
TGGAGGCCTAGGCTTTTGCAAAAAGCTCCCGGGAGCTTGTATATCCATTTTCGGATCTGATCAGCACGTG
TTGACAATTAATCATCGGCATAGTATATCGGCATAGTATAATACGACAAGGTGAGGAACTAAACCATGGC
CAAGTTGACCAGTGCCGTTCCGGTGCTCACCGCGCGCGACGTCGCCGGAGCGGTCGAGTTCTGGACCGAC
CGGCTCGGGTTCTCCCGGGACTTCGTGGAGGACGACTTCGCCGGTGTGGTCCGGGACGACGTGACCCTGT
TCATCAGCGCGGTCCAGGACCAGGTGGTGCCGGACAACACCCTGGCCTGGGTGTGGGTGCGCGGCCTGGA
CGAGCTGTACGCCGAGTGGTCGGAGGTCGTGTCCACGAACTTCCGGGACGCCTCCGGGCCGGCCATGACC
GAGATCGGCGAGCAGCCGTGGGGGCGGGAGTTCGCCCTGCGCGACCCGGCCGGCAACTGCGTGCACTTCG
TGGCCGAGGAGCAGGACTGACACGTGCTACGAGATTTCGATTCCACCGCCGCCTTCTATGAAAGGTTGGG
CTTCGGAATCGTTTTCCGGGACGCCGGCTGGATGATCCTCCAGCGCGGGGATCTCATGCTGGAGTTCTTC
GCCCACCCCAACTTGTTTATTGCAGCTTATAATGGTTACAAATAAAGCAATAGCATCACAAATTTCACAA
ATAAAGCATTTTTTTCACTGCATTCTAGTTGTGGTTTGTCCAAACTCATCAATGTATCTTATCATGTCTG
TATACCGTCGACCTCTAGCTAGAGCTTGGCGTAATCATGGTCATAGCTGTTTCCTGTGTGAAATTGTTAT
CCGCTCACAATTCCACACAACATACGAGCCGGAAGCATAAAGTGTAAAGCCTGGGGTGCCTAATGAGTGA
GCTAACTCACATTAATTGCGTTGCGCTCACTGCCCGCTTTCCAGTCGGGAAACCTGTCGTGCCAGCTGCA
TTAATGAATCGGCCAACGCGCGGGGAGAGGCGGTTTGCGTATTGGGCGCTCTTCCGCTTCCTCGCTCACT
GACTCGCTGCGCTCGGTCGTTCGGCTGCGGCGAGCGGTATCAGCTCACTCAAAGGCGGTAATACGGTTAT
CCACAGAATCAGGGGATAACGCAGGAAAGAACATGTGAGCAAAAGGCCAGCAAAAGGCCAGGAACCGTAA
AAAGGCCGCGTTGCTGGCGTTTTTCCATAGGCTCCGCCCCCCTGACGAGCATCACAAAAATCGACGCTCA
AGTCAGAGGTGGCGAAACCCGACAGGACTATAAAGATACCAGGCGTTTCCCCCTGGAAGCTCCCTCGTGC
GCTCTCCTGTTCCGACCCTGCCGCTTACCGGATACCTGTCCGCCTTTCTCCCTTCGGGAAGCGTGGCGCT
TTCTCATAGCTCACGCTGTAGGTATCTCAGTTCGGTGTAGGTCGTTCGCTCCAAGCTGGGCTGTGTGCAC
GAACCCCCCGTTCAGCCCGACCGCTGCGCCTTATCCGGTAACTATCGTCTTGAGTCCAACCCGGTAAGAC
ACGACTTATCGCCACTGGCAGCAGCCACTGGTAACAGGATTAGCAGAGCGAGGTATGTAGGCGGTGCTAC
AGAGTTCTTGAAGTGGTGGCCTAACTACGGCTACACTAGAAGAACAGTATTTGGTATCTGCGCTCTGCTG
AAGCCAGTTACCTTCGGAAAAAGAGTTGGTAGCTCTTGATCCGGCAAACAAACCACCGCTGGTAGCGGTG
GTTTTTTTGTTTGCAAGCAGCAGATTACGCGCAGAAAAAAAGGATCTCAAGAAGATCCTTTGATCTTTTC
TACGGGGTCTGACGCTCAGTGGAACGAAAACTCACGTTAAGGGATTTTGGTCATGAGATTATCAAAAAGG
ATCTTCACCTAGATCCTTTTAAATTAAAAATGAAGTTTTAAATCAATCTAAAGTATATATGAGTAAACTT
GGTCTGACAGTTACCAATGCTTAATCAGTGAGGCACCTATCTCAGCGATCTGTCTATTTCGTTCATCCAT
AGTTGCCTGACTCCCCGTCGTGTAGATAACTACGATACGGGAGGGCTTACCATCTGGCCCCAGTGCTGCA
ATGATACCGCGAGACCCACGCTCACCGGCTCCAGATTTATCAGCAATAAACCAGCCAGCCGGAAGGGCCG
AGCGCAGAAGTGGTCCTGCAACTTTATCCGCCTCCATCCAGTCTATTAATTGTTGCCGGGAAGCTAGAGT
AAGTAGTTCGCCAGTTAATAGTTTGCGCAACGTTGTTGCCATTGCTACAGGCATCGTGGTGTCACGCTCG
TCGTTTGGTATGGCTTCATTCAGCTCCGGTTCCCAACGATCAAGGCGAGTTACATGATCCCCCATGTTGT
GCAAAAAAGCGGTTAGCTCCTTCGGTCCTCCGATCGTTGTCAGAAGTAAGTTGGCCGCAGTGTTATCACT
CATGGTTATGGCAGCACTGCATAATTCTCTTACTGTCATGCCATCCGTAAGATGCTTTTCTGTGACTGGT
GAGTACTCAACCAAGTCATTCTGAGAATAGTGTATGCGGCGACCGAGTTGCTCTTGCCCGGCGTCAATAC
GGGATAATACCGCGCCACATAGCAGAACTTTAAAAGTGCTCATCATTGGAAAACGTTCTTCGGGGCGAAA
ACTCTCAAGGATCTTACCGCTGTTGAGATCCAGTTCGATGTAACCCACTCGTGCACCCAACTGATCTTCA
GCATCTTTTACTTTCACCAGCGTTTCTGGGTGAGCAAAAACAGGAAGGCAAAATGCCGCAAAAAAGGGAA
TAAGGGCGACACGGAAATGTTGAATACTCATACTCTTCCTTTTTCAATATTATTGAAGCATTTATCAGGG
TTATTGTCTCATGAGCGGATACATATTTGAATGTATTTAGAAAAATAAACAAATAGGGGTTCCGCGCACA
TTTCCCCGAAAAGTGCCACCTGACGTCGACGGATCGGGAGATCTCCCGATCCCCTATGGTGCACTCTCAG
TACAATCTGCTCTGATGCCGCATAGTTAAGCCAGTATCTGCTCCCTGCTTGTGTGTTGGAGGTCGCTGAG
TAGTGCGCGAGCAAAATTTAAGCTACAACAAGGCAAGGCTTGACCGACAATTGCATGAAGAATCTGCTTA
GGGTTAGGCGTTTTGCGCTGCTTCGCGATGTACGGGCCAGATATACGCGTT
Features (pLannotate 1.2.2; 33 found; start..end, strand, type, name):
      1..380     +  enhancer       CMV enhancer: human cytomegalovirus immediate early enhancer
    381..580     +  promoter       CMV promoter: human cytomegalovirus (CMV) immediate early promoter
    598..778     +  LTR            5' LTR (truncated): truncated 5' long terminal repeat (LTR) from HIV-1
    825..950     +  misc_feature   HIV-1 Ψ: packaging signal of human immunodeficiency virus type 1
    934..1297    +  CDS            HIV-1 gag (fragment): gag protein from human immunodeficiency virus 1; gag
   1443..1676    +  misc_feature   RRE: The Rev response element (RRE) of HIV-1 allows for Rev-dependent mRNA export from the nucleus to the cytoplasm.
   2053..2153    +  CDS            Rev (fragment): human immunodeficiency virus 1 (HIV-1) Rev protein; rev; enhances nuclear export of unspliced and incompletely spliced viral mRNAs
   2203..2320    +  misc_feature   cPPT/CTS: central polypurine tract and central termination sequence of HIV-1
   2371..2611    +  promoter       U6 promoter: RNA polymerase III promoter for human U6 snRNA
   2641..2716    +  misc_RNA       gRNA scaffold: guide RNA scaffold for the Streptococcus pyogenes CRISPR/Cas9 system
   2734..2752    +  CDS            small t antigen (fragment): SV40 (simian virus 40) small t antigen
   2778..2989    +  promoter       EF-1α core promoter: core promoter for human elongation factor EF-1α
   3014..7117    +  CDS            Cas9: Cas9 (Csn1) endonuclease from the Streptococcus pyogenes Type II CRISPR/Cas system generates RNA-guided double strand breaks in DNA
   7255..7852    +  CDS            PuroR (fragment): puromycin N-acetyltransferase; pac from Streptomyces; confers resistance to puromycin
   7868..8456    +  misc_feature   WPRE: woodchuck hepatitis virus posttranscriptional regulatory element
   8507..8526    +  misc_feature   cPPT/CTS (fragment): central polypurine tract and central termination sequence of HIV-1
   8528..8761    +  LTR            3' LTR (ΔU3): self-inactivating 3' long terminal repeat (LTR) from HIV-1
   8793..9017    +  polyA_signal   bGH poly(A) signal: bovine growth hormone polyadenylation signal
   9021..9042    +  promoter       SV40 promoter (fragment): SV40 enhancer and early promoter
   9063..9491    +  rep_origin     f1 ori (sequence partly withheld): f1 bacteriophage origin of replication; arrow indicates direction of (+) strand synthesis
   9505..9834    +  promoter       SV40 promoter: SV40 enhancer and early promoter
   9882..9929    +  promoter       EM7 promoter: synthetic bacterial promoter&nbsp
   9948..10322   +  CDS            BleoR: antibiotic-binding protein; Sh ble from Streptoalloteichus hindustanus; confers resistance to bleomycin, phleomycin, and Zeocin™
  10332..10457   +  CDS            ble (fragment): BLE_KLEPN - Experimental evidence at protein level: Swiss-Prot protein existence level 1. Binding protein with a strong affinity to the bleomycin family of antibiotics. Binds to CL990; an antimitotic-antibiotic compound. From Klebsiella pneumoniae.
  10452..10573   +  polyA_signal   SV40 poly(A) signal: SV40 polyadenylation signal
  10644..10666   -  protein_bind   lac operator (fragment): The lac repressor binds to the lac operator to inhibit transcription in E. coli. This inhibition can be relieved by adding lactose or isopropyl-β-D-thiogalactopyranoside (IPTG). lac repressor encoded by lacI
  10670..10700   -  promoter       lac promoter: promoter for the E. coli lac operon
  10715..10736   -  protein_bind   CAP binding site: CAP binding activates transcription in the presence of cAMP. E. coli catabolite activator protein
  10749..10841   -  CDS            lacI (fragment): lac repressor; lacI; The lac repressor binds to the lac operator to inhibit transcription in E. coli. This inhibition can be relieved by adding lactose or isopropyl-β-D-thiogalactopyranoside (IPTG).
  11024..11612   -  rep_origin     ori: high-copy-number ColE1/pMB1/pBR322/pUC origin of replication
  11783..12643   -  CDS            AmpR: β-lactamase; bla; confers resistance to ampicillin, carbenicillin, and related antibiotics
  12644..12748   -  promoter       AmpR promoter: bla
  12807..12859   -  misc_feature   bom (fragment): basis of mobility region from pBR322
