[The description below was written by a language model from this plasmid's Addgene catalogue record and pLannotate feature annotations shown in this document.]
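Description:
pLenti CRISPR V2 sgMTHFD1L_1 is a lentiviral, all-in-one CRISPR/Cas9 plasmid built on the pLENTICRISPR V2 backbone (about 13 kb in total) that expresses Streptococcus pyogenes Cas9 together with a single guide RNA directed against human MTHFD1L. In bacteria it is maintained through a high-copy ColE1/pUC-type origin and selected with ampicillin via the β-lactamase gene. An f1 origin is also present in the backbone.

The transfer cassette has a chimeric 5' end in which the CMV enhancer and promoter drive a truncated HIV-1 5' LTR. This is followed by the Ψ packaging signal with a gag fragment, the Rev response element, and the cPPT/CTS. The cassette closes with a self-inactivating ΔU3 3' LTR and a downstream bGH polyadenylation signal. Together these elements allow the genomic RNA to be made in packaging cells, encapsidated, and integrated into target cells without reconstituting an active viral promoter.

Between the LTRs, a human U6 RNA polymerase III promoter transcribes the MTHFD1L-targeting spacer fused to the Cas9 guide RNA scaffold. An EF-1α core promoter drives the Cas9 coding sequence, followed by the puromycin N-acetyltransferase gene for selecting transduced mammalian cells. The element linking Cas9 to PuroR is not annotated in the feature table. A WPRE downstream enhances transcript expression. Outside the viral region, an SV40/EM7 promoter–driven bleomycin/Zeocin resistance cassette with an SV40 poly(A) signal is annotated, although puromycin is the only mammalian selectable marker listed in the catalogue.

The construct is used to generate lentivirus for Cas9-mediated disruption of MTHFD1L in human cells. It was deposited in connection with a study of mitochondrial serine catabolism and mitochondrial translation initiation.
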