Addgene plasmid #106316: pLenti CRISPR V2 sgMTHFD1L_1
Purpose: Express Cas9 and sgRNA targeting MTHFD1L
Depositing lab: Richard Possemato. Depositing organization: NYU Grossman School of Medicine. Publication: Serine Catabolism by SHMT2 Is Required for Proper Mitochondrial Translation Initiation and Maintenance of Formylmethionyl-tRNAs. Minton DR, Nam M, McLaughlin DJ, Shin J, Bayraktar EC, Alvarez SW, Sviderskiy VO, Papagiannakopoulos T, Sabatini DM, Birsoy K, Possemato R. Mol Cell. 2018 Feb 15;69(4):610-621.e5. doi: 10.1016/j.molcel.2018.01.024. PubMed 29452640.
Backbone
  Vector backbone: pLENTICRISPR V2
  Backbone size w/o insert (bp): 13000
  Vector type: Mammalian Expression, Lentiviral, CRISPR
  Selectable markers: Puromycin
Growth in bacteria
  Bacterial resistance: Ampicillin, 100 μg/mL
  Growth temperature: 37°C
  Growth strain: NEB Stable
  Copy number: High Copy
Gene/Insert
  Gene/Insert name: sgRNA targeting MTHFD1L
  gRNA/shRNA sequence: GTGCCCTGTCGCGCTAGCAG
  Species: H. sapiens (human)
Terms and licenses: Academic/Nonprofit Terms; Industry Terms: Not Available to Industry
How to cite: pLenti CRISPR V2 sgMTHFD1L_1 was a gift from Richard Possemato (Addgene plasmid # 106316 ; http://n2t.net/addgene:106316 ; RRID:Addgene_106316)
